Addgene plasmid #154929: pEM-HypaCas9
Purpose: aTc inducible HypaCas9
Depositing lab: Michael Lynch. Depositing organization: Duke University. Publication: CRISPR-Cas "Non-Target" Sites Inhibit On-Target Cutting Rates. Moreb EA, Hutmacher M, Lynch MD. CRISPR J. 2020 Dec;3(6):550-561. doi: 10.1089/crispr.2020.0065. PubMed 33346713.
Backbone
  Vector backbone: p15A
  Vector type: Bacterial Expression, CRISPR, Synthetic Biology
Growth in bacteria
  Bacterial resistance: Chloramphenicol, 25 μg/mL
  Growth temperature: 37°C
  Growth strain: DH5alpha
  Copy number: Low Copy
Gene/Insert
  Gene/Insert name: HypaCas9
  Insert size (bp): 4104
  Mutation: N692A/M694A/Q695A/H698A
  Promoter: pTet
  Tag / fusion protein: ssrA (C terminal on insert)
  Cloning method: Unknown
  Sequencing primers: 5′ caggtgaacagaagaaagcca
Terms and licenses: Academic/Nonprofit Terms; Industry Terms: Not Available to Industry
How to cite: pEM-HypaCas9 was a gift from Michael Lynch (Addgene plasmid # 154929 ; http://n2t.net/addgene:154929 ; RRID:Addgene_154929)
