[The description below was written by a language model from this plasmid's Addgene catalogue record and pLannotate feature annotations shown in this document.]
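Description:
pEM-HypaCas9 is a 6.8 kb bacterial expression plasmid that places the high-fidelity Cas9 variant HypaCas9 under anhydrotetracycline (aTc) control. It replicates from a p15A origin, which the catalogue lists as low copy and which is compatible with ColE1-type plasmids, so it can be co-maintained with a second plasmid. The annotation also flags a short RSF origin fragment next to the p15A region, which may simply reflect sequence similarity rather than a second functional origin. Selection is by chloramphenicol, through a cat gene driven by its native promoter and followed by a lambda t0 terminator.

The payload is the 4.1 kb Streptococcus pyogenes Cas9 coding sequence carrying the N692A, M694A, Q695A and H698A substitutions that define HypaCas9, a variant engineered for improved target specificity without loss of on-target activity. It is transcribed from the Tet promoter (the overlapping tetR/tetA promoter region) and terminated by tandem rrnB T1 and T7Te terminators. A divergently oriented Tn10 TetR gene, apparently expressed from a fragment of the constitutive J23119 promoter, supplies the repressor that binds tetO and keeps the nuclease off until an inducer such as aTc relieves repression. The Cas9 open reading frame is fused at its C terminus to a wild-type LAA ssrA degradation tag, which directs the protein to the ClpXP and ClpAP proteases. This should lower basal protein levels and shorten the protein's lifetime, tightening the inducible system.

No guide RNA cassette is annotated, so the guide is presumably provided separately. The plasmid comes from a study of how CRISPR-Cas "non-target" sites affect on-target cutting rates, and it suits controlled, inducible Cas9 cleavage experiments in E. coli.
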