Features (pLannotate 1.2.2; 12 found; start..end, strand, type, name):
      7..630     -  CDS            TetR: tetracycline repressor TetR; tetR from transposon Tn10; TetR binds to the tetracycline operator tetO to inhibit transcription. This inhibition can be relieved by adding tetracycline or doxycycline.
    646..674     -  promoter       J23119 promoter (fragment): bacterial promoter (Registry of Standard Biological Parts BBa J23119)
    681..736     +  promoter       tetR/tetA promoters: tetR; overlapping promoters for bacterial tetR and tetA
    772..4875    +  CDS            HypaCas9: Cas9 endonuclease from the Streptococcus pyogenes Type II CRISPR/Cas system, mutated to improve targeting specificity without compromising on-target activity (Chen et al., 2017) carries the mutations N692A, M694A, Q695A, and H698A
   4876..4908    +  CDS            ssrA tag: C-terminal peptide that mediates degradation in bacteria through the ClpXP and ClpAP proteases (McGinness et al., 2006) wild-type LAA variant
   4935..5006    +  terminator     rrnB T1 terminator: transcription terminator T1 from the E. coli rrnB gene
   5022..5049    +  terminator     T7Te terminator: phage T7 early transcription terminator
   5068..5123    -  rep_origin     RSF ori (fragment): Plasmids containing the RSF 1030 origin of replication can be propagated in E. coli cells that contain additional plasmids with compatible origins.
   5211..5756    -  rep_origin     p15A ori: Plasmids containing the medium-copy-number p15A origin of replication can be propagated in E. coli cells that contain a second plasmid with the ColE1 origin.
   5870..5964    -  terminator     lambda t0 terminator: transcription terminator from phage lambda
   5988..6644    -  CDS            cat: CAT_ECOLX - Experimental evidence at protein level: Swiss-Prot protein existence level 1. This enzyme is an effector of chloramphenicol resistance in bacteria. From Escherichia coli. This protein is used as a marker in many commonly used cloning vectors, such as pACYC184.
   6645..6747    -  promoter       cat promoter: promoter of the E. coli cat gene encoding chloramphenicol acetyltransferase
>Addgene plasmid #154929 | pEM-HypaCas9 | addgene full sequence | sequence record 311743 | Addgene NGS Result
GACGTCTTAAGACCCACTTTCACATTTAAGTTGTTTTTCTAATCCGCATATGATCAATTCAAGGCCGAAT
AAGAAGGCTGGCTCTGCACCTTGGTGATCAAATAATTCGATAGCTTGTCGTAATAATGGCGGCATACTAT
CAGTAGTAGGTGTTTCCCTTTCTTCTTTAGCGACTTGATGCTCTTGATCTTCCAATACGCAACCTAAAGT
AAAATGCCCCACAGCGCTGAGTGCATATAATGCATTCTCTAGTGAAAAACCTTGTTGGCATAAAAAGGCT
AATTGATTTTCGAGAGTTTCATACTGTTTTTCTGTAGGCCGTGTACCTAAATGTACTTTTGCTCCATCGC
GATGACTTAGTAAAGCACATCTAAAACTTTTAGCGTTATTACGTAAAAAATCTTGCCAGCTTTCCCCTTC
TAAAGGGCAAAAGTGAGTATGGTGCCTATCTAACATCTCAATGGCTAAGGCGTCGAGCAAAGCCCGCTTA
TTTTTTACATGCCAATACAATGTAGGCTGCTCTACACCTAGCTTCTGGGCGAGTTTACGGGTTGTTAAAC
CTTCGATTCCGACCTCATTAAGCAGCTCTAATGCGCTGTTAATCACTTTACTTTTATCTAATCTAGACAT
CATTAATTCCTAATTGCTAGCATTGTACCTAGGACTGAGCTAGCCATAAAGTTGACACTCTATCGTTGAT
AGAGTTATTTTACCACTCCCTATCAGTGATAGAGAAAAGAATTCAAAAGATCTAAAGAGGACTTCGGATC
TATGGATAAGAAATACTCAATAGGCTTAGATATCGGCACAAATAGCGTCGGATGGGCGGTGATCACTGAT
GAATATAAGGTTCCGTCTAAAAAGTTCAAGGTTCTGGGAAATACAGACCGCCACAGTATCAAAAAAAATC
TTATAGGGGCTCTTTTATTTGACAGTGGAGAGACAGCGGAAGCGACTCGTCTCAAACGGACAGCTCGTAG
AAGGTATACACGTCGGAAGAATCGTATTTGTTATCTACAGGAGATTTTTTCAAATGAGATGGCGAAAGTA
GATGATAGTTTCTTTCATCGACTTGAAGAGTCTTTTTTGGTGGAAGAAGACAAGAAGCATGAACGTCATC
CTATTTTTGGAAATATAGTAGATGAAGTTGCTTATCATGAGAAATATCCAACTATCTATCATCTGCGAAA
AAAATTGGTAGATTCTACTGATAAAGCGGATTTGCGCTTAATCTATTTGGCCTTAGCGCATATGATTAAG
TTTCGTGGTCATTTTTTGATTGAGGGAGATTTAAATCCTGATAATAGTGATGTGGACAAACTATTTATCC
AGTTGGTACAAACCTACAATCAATTATTTGAAGAAAACCCTATTAACGCAAGTGGAGTAGATGCTAAAGC
GATTCTTTCTGCACGATTGAGTAAATCAAGACGATTAGAAAATCTCATTGCTCAGCTCCCCGGTGAGAAG
AAAAATGGCTTATTTGGGAATCTCATTGCTTTGTCATTGGGTTTGACCCCTAATTTTAAATCAAATTTTG
ATTTGGCAGAAGATGCTAAATTACAGCTTTCAAAAGATACTTACGATGATGATTTAGATAATTTATTGGC
GCAAATTGGAGATCAATATGCTGATTTGTTTTTGGCAGCTAAGAATTTATCAGATGCTATTTTACTTTCA
GATATCCTAAGAGTAAATACTGAAATAACTAAGGCTCCCCTATCAGCTTCAATGATTAAACGCTACGATG
AACATCATCAAGACTTGACTCTTTTAAAAGCTTTAGTTCGACAACAACTTCCAGAAAAGTATAAAGAAAT
CTTTTTTGATCAATCAAAAAACGGATATGCAGGTTATATTGATGGGGGAGCTAGCCAAGAAGAATTTTAT
AAATTTATCAAACCAATTTTAGAAAAAATGGATGGTACTGAGGAATTATTGGTGAAACTAAATCGTGAAG
ATTTGCTGCGCAAGCAACGGACCTTTGACAACGGCTCTATTCCCCATCAAATTCACTTGGGTGAGCTGCA
TGCTATTTTGAGAAGACAAGAAGACTTTTATCCATTTTTAAAAGACAATCGTGAGAAGATTGAAAAAATC
TTGACTTTTCGAATTCCTTATTATGTTGGTCCATTGGCGCGTGGCAATAGTCGTTTTGCATGGATGACTC
GGAAGTCTGAAGAAACAATTACCCCATGGAATTTTGAAGAAGTTGTCGATAAAGGTGCTTCAGCTCAATC
ATTTATTGAACGCATGACAAACTTTGATAAAAATCTTCCAAATGAAAAAGTACTACCAAAACATAGTTTG
CTTTATGAGTATTTTACGGTTTATAACGAATTGACAAAGGTCAAATATGTTACTGAAGGAATGCGAAAAC
CAGCATTTCTTTCAGGTGAACAGAAGAAAGCCATTGTTGATTTACTCTTCAAAACAAATCGAAAAGTAAC
CGTTAAGCAATTAAAAGAAGATTATTTCAAAAAAATAGAATGTTTTGATAGTGTTGAAATTTCAGGAGTT
GAAGATAGATTTAATGCTTCATTAGGTACCTACCATGATTTGCTAAAAATTATTAAAGATAAAGATTTTT
TGGATAATGAAGAAAATGAAGATATCTTAGAGGATATTGTTTTAACATTGACCTTATTTGAAGATAGGGA
GATGATTGAGGAAAGACTTAAAACATATGCTCACCTCTTTGATGATAAGGTGATGAAACAGCTTAAACGT
CGCCGTTATACTGGTTGGGGACGTTTGTCTCGAAAATTGATTAATGGTATTAGGGATAAGCAATCTGGCA
AAACAATATTAGATTTTTTGAAATCAGATGGTTTTGCCAATCGCGCGTTTGCCGCGCTGATCGCTGATGA
TAGTTTGACATTTAAAGAAGACATTCAAAAAGCACAAGTGTCTGGACAAGGCGATAGTTTACATGAACAT
ATTGCAAATTTAGCTGGTAGCCCTGCTATTAAAAAAGGTATTTTACAGACTGTAAAAGTTGTTGATGAAT
TGGTCAAAGTAATGGGGCGGCATAAGCCAGAAAATATCGTTATTGAAATGGCACGTGAAAATCAGACAAC
TCAAAAGGGCCAGAAAAATTCGCGAGAGCGTATGAAACGAATCGAAGAAGGTATCAAAGAATTAGGAAGT
CAGATTCTTAAAGAGCATCCTGTTGAAAATACTCAATTGCAAAATGAAAAGCTCTATCTCTATTATCTCC
AAAATGGAAGAGACATGTATGTGGACCAAGAATTAGATATTAATCGTTTAAGTGATTATGATGTCGATCA
CATTGTTCCACAAAGTTTCCTTAAAGACGATTCAATAGACAATAAGGTCTTAACGCGTTCTGATAAAAAT
CGTGGTAAATCGGATAACGTTCCAAGTGAAGAAGTAGTCAAAAAGATGAAAAACTATTGGAGACAACTTC
TAAACGCCAAGTTAATCACTCAACGTAAGTTTGATAATTTAACGAAAGCTGAACGTGGAGGTTTGAGTGA
ACTTGATAAAGCTGGTTTTATCAAACGCCAATTGGTTGAAACTCGCCAAATCACTAAGCATGTGGCACAA
ATTTTGGATAGTCGCATGAATACTAAATACGATGAAAATGATAAACTTATTCGAGAGGTTAAAGTGATTA
CCTTAAAATCTAAATTAGTTTCTGACTTCCGAAAAGATTTCCAATTCTATAAAGTACGTGAGATTAACAA
TTACCATCATGCCCATGATGCGTATCTAAATGCCGTCGTTGGAACTGCTTTGATTAAGAAATATCCAAAA
CTTGAATCGGAGTTTGTCTATGGTGATTATAAAGTTTATGATGTTCGTAAAATGATTGCTAAGTCTGAGC
AAGAAATAGGCAAAGCAACCGCAAAATATTTCTTTTACTCTAATATCATGAACTTCTTCAAAACAGAAAT
TACACTTGCAAATGGAGAGATTCGCAAACGCCCTCTAATCGAAACTAATGGGGAAACTGGAGAAATTGTC
TGGGATAAAGGGCGAGATTTTGCCACAGTGCGCAAAGTATTGTCCATGCCCCAAGTCAATATTGTCAAGA
AAACAGAAGTACAGACAGGCGGATTCTCCAAGGAGTCAATTTTACCAAAAAGAAATTCGGACAAGCTTAT
TGCTCGTAAAAAAGACTGGGATCCAAAAAAATATGGTGGTTTTGATAGTCCAACGGTAGCTTATTCAGTC
CTAGTGGTTGCTAAGGTGGAAAAAGGGAAATCGAAGAAGTTAAAATCCGTTAAAGAGTTACTAGGGATCA
CAATTATGGAAAGAAGTTCCTTTGAAAAAAATCCGATTGACTTTTTAGAAGCTAAAGGATATAAGGAAGT
TAAAAAAGACTTAATCATTAAACTACCTAAATATAGTCTTTTTGAGTTAGAAAACGGTCGTAAACGGATG
CTGGCTAGTGCCGGAGAATTACAAAAAGGAAATGAGCTGGCTCTGCCAAGCAAATATGTGAATTTTTTAT
ATTTAGCTAGTCATTATGAAAAGTTGAAGGGTAGTCCAGAAGATAACGAACAAAAACAATTGTTTGTGGA
GCAGCATAAGCATTATTTAGATGAGATTATTGAGCAAATCAGTGAATTTTCTAAGCGTGTTATTTTAGCA
GATGCCAATTTAGATAAAGTTCTTAGTGCATATAACAAACATAGAGACAAACCAATACGTGAACAAGCAG
AAAATATTATTCATTTATTTACGTTGACGAATCTTGGAGCTCCCGCTGCTTTTAAATATTTTGATACAAC
AATTGATCGTAAACGATATACGTCTACAAAAGAAGTTTTAGATGCCACTCTTATCCATCAATCCATCACT
GGTCTTTATGAAACACGCATTGATTTGAGTCAGCTAGGAGGTGACGCTGCTAACGACGAAAACTACGCTC
TGGCTGCTTAACTCGAGTAAGGATCTCCAGGCATCAAATAAAACGAAAGGCTCAGTCGAAAGACTGGGCC
TTTCGTTTTATCTGTTGTTTGTCGGTGAACGCTCTCTACTAGAGTCACACTGGCTCACCTTCGGGTGGGC
CTTTCTGCGTTTATACCTAGGGATATATTCCGCTTCCTCGCTCACTGACTCGCTACGCTCGGTCGTTCGA
CTGCGGCGAGCGGAAATGGCTTACGAACGGGGCGGAGATTTCCTGGAAGATGCCAGGAAGATACTTAACA
GGGAAGTGAGAGGGCCGCGGCAAAGCCGTTTTTCCATAGGCTCCGCCCCCCTGACAAGCATCACGAAATC
TGACGCTCAAATCAGTGGTGGCGAAACCCGACAGGACTATAAAGATACCAGGCGTTTCCCCCTGGCGGCT
CCCTCGTGCGCTCTCCTGTTCCTGCCTTTCGGTTTACCGGTGTCATTCCGCTGTTATGGCCGCGTTTGTC
TCATTCCACGCCTGACACTCAGTTCCGGGTAGGCAGTTCGCTCCAAGCTGGACTGTATGCACGAACCCCC
CGTTCAGTCCGACCGCTGCGCCTTATCCGGTAACTATCGTCTTGAGTCCAACCCGGAAAGACATGCAAAA
GCACCACTGGCAGCAGCCACTGGTAATTGATTTAGAGGAGTTAGTCTTGAAGTCATGCGCCGGTTAAGGC
TAAACTGAAAGGACAAGTTTTGGTGACTGCGCTCCTCCAAGCCAGTTACCTCGGTTCAAAGAGTTGGTAG
CTCAGAGAACCTTCGAAAAACCGCCCTGCAAGGCGGTTTTTTCGTTTTCAGAGCAAGAGATTACGCGCAG
ACCAAAACGATCTCAAGAAGATCATCTTATTAATCAGATAAAATATTTCTAGATTTCAGTGCAATTTATC
TCTTCAAATGTAGCACCTGAAGTCAGCCCCATACGATATAAGTTGTTACTAGTGCTTGGATTCTCACCAA
TAAAAAACGCCCGGCGGCAACCGAGCGTTCTGAACAAATCCAGATGGAGTTCTGAGGTCATTACTGGATC
TATCAACAGGAGTCCAAGCGAGCTCGATATCAAATTACGCCCCGCCCTGCCACTCATCGCAGTACTGTTG
TAATTCATTAAGCATTCTGCCGACATGGAAGCCATCACAAACGGCATGATGAACCTGAATCGCCAGCGGC
ATCAGCACCTTGTCGCCTTGCGTATAATATTTGCCCATGGTGAAAACGGGGGCGAAGAAGTTGTCCATAT
TGGCCACGTTTAAATCAAAACTGGTGAAACTCACCCAGGGATTGGCTGAGACGAAAAACATATTCTCAAT
AAACCCTTTAGGGAAATAGGCCAGGTTTTCACCGTAACACGCCACATCTTGCGAATATATGTGTAGAAAC
TGCCGGAAATCGTCGTGGTATTCACTCCAGAGCGATGAAAACGTTTCAGTTTGCTCATGGAAAACGGTGT
AACAAGGGTGAACACTATCCCATATCACCAGCTCACCGTCTTTCATTGCCATACGAAATTCCGGATGAGC
ATTCATCAGGCGGGCAAGAATGTGAATAAAGGCCGGATAAAACTTGTGCTTATTTTTCTTTACGGTCTTT
AAAAAGGCCGTAATATCCAGCTGAACGGTCTGGTTATAGGTACATTGAGCAACTGACTGAAATGCCTCAA
AATGTTCTTTACGATGCCATTGGGATATATCAACGGTGGTATATCCAGTGATTTTTTTCTCCATTTTAGC
TTCCTTAGCTCCTGAAAATCTCGATAACTCAAAAAATACGCCCGGTAGTGATCTTATTTCATTATGGTGA
AAGTTGGAACCTCTTACGTGCCGATCAACGTCTCATTTTCGCCAGATATC
